Addgene plasmid #49630: pTH-NI(A)-Fok1
Purpose: (Empty Backbone) Destination vector for TALEN with TALEColor Backbone
Depositing lab: Thoru Pederson. Depositing organization: University of Massachusetts, Worcester. Publication: Visualization of repetitive DNA sequences in human chromosomes with transcription activator-like effectors. Ma H, Reyes-Gutierrez P, Pederson T. Proc Natl Acad Sci U S A. 2013 Dec 9. 10.1073/pnas.1319097110 PubMed 24324157.
Backbone
  Vector backbone: pcDNA4/TO
  Backbone manufacturer: Invitrogen
  Backbone size (bp): 5500
  Vector type: Mammalian Expression, TALEN
  Promoter: CMV
  Selectable markers: Hygromycin
  Tag / fusion protein: Fok1 (C terminal on backbone)
Growth in bacteria
  Bacterial resistance: Chloramphenicol and Ampicillin, 25 & 100 μg/mL
  Growth temperature: 37°C
  Growth strain: ccdB Survival
  Copy number: High Copy
Gene/Insert
  Cloning method: Restriction Enzyme
Terms and licenses: Academic/Nonprofit Terms; Industry Terms: Not Available to Industry
Depositor comments: This destination vector for TALEs is compatible with the Zhang Lab TALE Toolbox.
How to cite: pTH-NI(A)-Fok1 was a gift from Thoru Pederson (Addgene plasmid # 49630 ; http://n2t.net/addgene:49630 ; RRID:Addgene_49630)
