[The description below was written by a language model from this plasmid's Addgene catalogue record and pLannotate feature annotations shown in this document.]
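Description:
pTH-NI(A)-Fok1 is an empty mammalian expression destination vector for assembling TALENs, built on the pcDNA4/TO backbone using the "TALEColor" TALE scaffold and described as compatible with a widely used TALE assembly toolbox. It replicates in E. coli from a high-copy ColE1/pUC-type origin, carries an f1 origin, and is selected with ampicillin (AmpR) plus chloramphenicol. Because it contains an intact ccdB toxin gene, it must be propagated in a ccdB-tolerant strain. For selection in mammalian cells, an SV40 promoter drives a hygromycin resistance gene followed by an SV40 poly(A) signal. A short residual bleomycin/Zeocin-resistance fragment downstream suggests that HygR replaced the original marker of the backbone.

The expression cassette consists of the CMV enhancer and promoter followed by short tet operator matches, consistent with the tetracycline-repressible CMV/TO promoter of pcDNA4/TO, which is constitutive in cells lacking Tet repressor. Downstream lies a TALE N-terminal segment (annotated by homology to Xanthomonas AvrXa10). This is followed by a stuffer carrying the chloramphenicol acetyltransferase gene and ccdB, then a TALE C-terminal fragment (AvrBs3-like) fused to the FokI nuclease cleavage domain, and finally the bGH poly(A) signal. A custom array of TALE repeats is cloned in by restriction-based assembly in place of the CmR/ccdB cassette. Loss of ccdB provides counter-selection against unmodified vector in standard strains and yields an in-frame TALE–FokI fusion. The "NI(A)" in the name presumably indicates that the vector pre-encodes the final half-repeat with the NI diresidue specifying adenine, although the record does not state this explicitly. Completed constructs would be used in pairs for targeted DNA cleavage in mammalian cells.
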