Features (pLannotate 1.2.2; 28 found; start..end, strand, type, name):
     27..79      -  misc_feature   bom (fragment): basis of mobility region from pBR322
    234..613     +  enhancer       CMV enhancer: human cytomegalovirus immediate early enhancer
    614..817     +  promoter       CMV promoter: human cytomegalovirus (CMV) immediate early promoter
    819..838     +  promoter       PLtetO-1 promoter (fragment): modified phage lambda PL promoter with tet operator sites (Lutz and Bujard, 1997)
    840..859     +  promoter       PLtetO-1 promoter (fragment): modified phage lambda PL promoter with tet operator sites (Lutz and Bujard, 1997)
    867..900     +  promoter       TRE3GV promoter (fragment): 3rd-generation Tet-responsive promoter that can be activated by binding of Tet-On® 3G, optimized for retroviral and lentiviral vectors
   1076..1543    +  CDS            avrXa10 (fragment): AVX10_XANOO - Experimental evidence at protein level: Swiss-Prot protein existence level 1. Avirulence protein. Induces the hypersensitive response (HR)in rice plants carrying the resistance gene Xa10. Activity depends on the presence of the core repeat domains; replacement with repeat domains from other proteins (AvrBs3 of X.euvesicatoria (AC P14727) or AvrXa7 of this organism) does not elicit the HR. Probably acts as a transcription factor in its host plant (rice) to induce plant resistance or disease. From Xanthomonas oryzae pv. oryzae.
   1574..1604    +  promoter       lac UV5 promoter: E. coli lac promoter with an "up" mutation
   1628..1657    +  promoter       cat promoter (fragment): promoter of the E. coli cat gene encoding chloramphenicol acetyltransferase
   1658..2317    +  CDS            CmR: chloramphenicol acetyltransferase; cat; confers resistance to chloramphenicol
   2496..2654    +  CDS            ccdA (fragment): CCDA_ECO57 - Also known as H, letA. Experimental evidence at protein level: Swiss-Prot protein existence level 1. Antitoxin component of a type II toxin-antitoxin (TA) system which inhibits the post-segregational killing (PSK) of plasmid-free cells, also referred to as a plasmid addiction system. Binds to and blocks the activity of CcdB; will also remove bound CcdB protein from the CcdB-GyrA complex by forming a CcdA-CcdB complex, a process termed rejuvenation. Functions as a transcriptional corepressor for the ccdAB operon, repression also requires CcdB (By similarity). From Escherichia coli
   2659..2961    +  CDS            ccdB: CCDB_ECOLI - Also known as G, letB, letD. Experimental evidence at protein level: Swiss-Prot protein existence level 1. Toxic component of a type II toxin-antitoxin (TA) system, functioning in plasmid maintainence. Responsible for the post- segregational killing (PSK) of plasmid-free cells, also referred to as a plasmid addiction system. Half-life of over 2 hours. Cell killing by CcdB is accompanied by filamentation, defects in chromosome and plasmid segregation, defects in cell division, formation of anucleate cells, decreased DNA synthesis and plasmid loss. Interferes with the activity of DN
   3073..3261    +  CDS            avrBs3 (fragment): AVRB3_XANEU - Experimental evidence at protein level: Swiss-Prot protein existence level 1. Avirulence protein. Acts as a transcription factor in C.annuum plants. In susceptible plants lacking the Bs3 resistance gene induces expression of a number of genes, including genes homologous to a family of auxin-induced genes, alpha-expansin genes, pectate lyase, anthocyanidin glucoside rhamnosyl transferase and at least one transcription factor, UPA20. Their expression leads to plant hypertrophy in mesophyll cells, probably mainly mediated by UPA20 (PubMed:17962565). In resistant plants induces the h
   3268..3870    +  CDS            fokIR (fragment): T2F1_PLAOK - Also known as rfoKI. Experimental evidence at protein level: Swiss-Prot protein existence level 1. Recognizes the double-stranded sequence 5'-GGATG-3'/3'-CATCC- 5' and cleaves respectively 14 bases after G-1 and 13 bases before C-1. From Planomicrobium okeanokoites (Planococcus okeanokoites) (Flavobacterium okeanokoites).
   3917..4141    +  polyA_signal   bGH poly(A) signal: bovine growth hormone polyadenylation signal
   4145..4166    +  promoter       SV40 promoter (fragment): SV40 enhancer and early promoter
   4187..4615    +  rep_origin     f1 ori (sequence partly withheld): f1 bacteriophage origin of replication; arrow indicates direction of (+) strand synthesis
   4629..4958    +  promoter       SV40 promoter: SV40 enhancer and early promoter
   5007..6032    +  CDS            HygR: aminoglycoside phosphotransferase from E. coli; aph(4)-Ia; confers resistance to hygromycin
   6042..6167    +  CDS            ble (fragment): BLE_KLEPN - Experimental evidence at protein level: Swiss-Prot protein existence level 1. Binding protein with a strong affinity to the bleomycin family of antibiotics. Binds to CL990; an antimitotic-antibiotic compound. From Klebsiella pneumoniae.
   6162..6283    +  polyA_signal   SV40 poly(A) signal: SV40 polyadenylation signal
   6356..6372    -  protein_bind   lac operator: The lac repressor binds to the lac operator to inhibit transcription in E. coli. This inhibition can be relieved by adding lactose or isopropyl-β-D-thiogalactopyranoside (IPTG). lac repressor encoded by lacI
   6380..6410    -  promoter       lac promoter: promoter for the E. coli lac operon
   6425..6446    -  protein_bind   CAP binding site: CAP binding activates transcription in the presence of cAMP. E. coli catabolite activator protein
   6459..6551    -  CDS            lacI (fragment): lac repressor; lacI; The lac repressor binds to the lac operator to inhibit transcription in E. coli. This inhibition can be relieved by adding lactose or isopropyl-β-D-thiogalactopyranoside (IPTG).
   6734..7319    -  rep_origin     ori: high-copy-number ColE1/pMB1/pBR322/pUC origin of replication
   7490..8350    -  CDS            AmpR: β-lactamase; bla; confers resistance to ampicillin, carbenicillin, and related antibiotics
   8351..8455    -  promoter       AmpR promoter: bla
>Addgene plasmid #49630 | pTH-NI(A)-Fok1 | depositor full sequence | sequence record 74766 | pTH-NI(A)-Fok1 sequence 8486 bps
ACGGATCGGGAGATCTCCCGATCCCCTATGGTGCACTCTCAGTACAATCTGCTCTGATGCCGCATAGTTA
AGCCAGTATCTGCTCCCTGCTTGTGTGTTGGAGGTCGCTGAGTAGTGCGCGAGCAAAATTTAAGCTACAA
CAAGGCAAGGCTTGACCGACAATTCCATGAAGAATCTGCTTAGGGTTAGGCGTTTTGCGCTGCTTCGCGA
TGTACGGGCCAGATATACGCGTTGACATTGATTATTGACTAGTTATTAATAGTAATCAATTACGGGGTCA
TTAGTTCATAGCCCATATATGGAGTTCCGCGTTACATAACTTACGGTAAATGGCCCGCCTGGCTGACCGC
CCAACGACCCCCGCCCATTGACGTCAATAATGACGTATGTTCCCATAGTAACGCCAATAGGGACTTTCCA
TTGACGTCAATGGGTGGAGTATTTACGGTAAACTGCCCACTTGGCAGTACATCAAGTGTATCATATGCCA
AGTACGCCCCCTATTGACGTCAATGACGGTAAATGGCCCGCCTGGCATTATGCCCAGTACATGACCTTAT
GGGACTTTCCTACTTGGCAGTACATCTACGTATTAGTCATCGCTATTACCATGGTGATGCGGTTTTGGCA
GTACATCAATGGGCGTGGATAGCGGTTTGACTCACGGGGATTTCCAAGTCTCCACCCCATTGACGTCAAT
GGGAGTTTGTTTTGGCACCAAAATCAACGGGACTTTCCAAAATGTCGTAACAACTCCGCCCCATTGACGC
AAATGGGCGGTAGGCGTGTACGGTGGGAGGTCTATATAAGCAGAGCTCTCCCTATCAGTGATAGAGATCT
CCCTATCAGTGATAGAGATCGTCGACGAGCTCGTTTAGTGAACCGTCAGATCGCCTGGAGACGCCATCCA
CGCTGTTTTGACCTCCATAGAAGACACCGGGACCGATCCAGCCTGGCGCGCCGGTTCTGGATCCGGTTCT
CAATTGGGTTCTACCGGTTAGGGGCCACCATGGACTATAAGGACCACGACGGAGACTACAAGGATCATGA
TATTGATTACAAAGACGATGACGATAAGATGGCCCCAAAGAAGAAGCGGAAGGTCGGTATCCACGGAGTC
CCAGCAGCCGTAGATTTGAGAACTTTGGGATATTCACAGCAGCAGCAGGAAAAGATCAAGCCCAAAGTGA
GGTCGACAGTCGCGCAGCATCACGAAGCGCTGGTGGGTCATGGGTTTACACATGCCCACATCGTAGCCTT
GTCGCAGCACCCTGCAGCCCTTGGCACGGTCGCCGTCAAGTACCAGGACATGATTGCGGCGTTGCCGGAA
GCCACACATGAGGCGATCGTCGGTGTGGGGAAACAGTGGAGCGGAGCCCGAGCGCTTGAGGCCCTGTTGA
CGGTCGCGGGAGAGCTGAGAGGGCCTCCCCTTCAGCTGGACACGGGCCAGTTGCTGAAGATCGCGAAGCG
GGGAGGAGTCACGGCGGTCGAGGCGGTGCACGCGTGGCGCAATGCGCTCACGGGAGCACCCCTCAACCTG
ACAGAGACCGCGGCCGCATTAGGCACCCCAGGCTTTACACTTTATGCTTCCGGCTCGTATAATGTGTGGA
TTTTGAGTTAGGATCCGTCGAGATTTTCAGGAGCTAAGGAAGCTAAAATGGAGAAAAAAATCACTGGATA
TACCACCGTTGATATATCCCAATGGCATCGTAAAGAACATTTTGAGGCATTTCAGTCAGTTGCTCAATGT
ACCTATAACCAGACCGTTCAGCTGGATATTACGGCCTTTTTAAAGACCGTAAAGAAAAATAAGCACAAGT
TTTATCCGGCCTTTATTCACATTCTTGCCCGCCTGATGAATGCTCATCCGGAATTCCGTATGGCAATGAA
AGACGGTGAGCTGGTGATATGGGATAGTGTTCACCCTTGTTACACCGTTTTCCATGAGCAAACTGAAACG
TTTTCATCGCTCTGGAGTGAATACCACGACGATTTCCGGCAGTTTCTACACATATATTCGCAAGATGTGG
CGTGTTACGGTGAAAACCTGGCCTATTTCCCTAAAGGGTTTATTGAGAATATGTTTTTCGTCTCAGCCAA
TCCCTGGGTGAGTTTCACCAGTTTTGATTTAAACGTGGCCAATATGGACAACTTCTTCGCCCCCGTTTTC
ACCATGGGCAAATATTATACGCAAGGCGACAAGGTGCTGATGCCGCTGGCGATTCAGGTTCATCATGCCG
TTTGTGATGGCTTCCATGTCGGCAGAATGCTTAATGAATTACAACAGTACTGCGATGAGTGGCAGGGCGG
GGCGTAAAGATCTGGATCCGGCTTACTAAAAGCCAGATAACAGTATGCGTATTTGCGCGCTGATTTTTGC
GGTATAAGAATATATACTGATATGTATACCCGAAGTATGTCAAAAAGAGGTATGCTATGAAGCAGCGTAT
TACAGTGACAGTTGACAGCGACAGCTATCAGTTGCTCAAGGCATATATGATGTCAATATCTCCGGTCTGG
TAAGCACAACCATGCAGAATGAAGCCCGTCGTCTGCGTGCCGAACGCTGGAAAGCGGAAAATCAGGAAGG
GATGGCTGAGGTCGCCCGGTTTATTGAAATGAACGGCTCTTTTGCTGACGAGAACAGGGGCTGGTGAAAT
GCAGTTTAAGGTTTACACCTATAAAAGAGAGAGCCGTTATCGTCTGTTTGTGGATGTACAGAGTGATATT
ATTGACACGCCCGGGCGACGGATGGTGATCCCCCTGGCCAGTGCACGTCTGCTGTCAGATAAAGTCTCCC
GTGAACTTTACCCGGTGGTGCATATCGGGGATGAAAGCTGGCGCATGATGACCACCGATATGGCCAGTGT
GCCGGTCTCCGTTATCGGGGAAGAAGTGGCTGATCTCAGCCACCGCGAAAATGACATCAAAAACGCCATT
AACCTGATGTTCTGGGGAATATAAATGTCAGGCTCCCTTATACACAGCCAGTCTGCAGGTCGACGGTCTC
GACTCACGCCTGAGCAGGTAGTGGCTATTGCATCCAACATCGGGGGCAGACCCGCACTGGAGTCAATCGT
GGCCCAGCTTTCGAGGCCGGACCCCGCGCTGGCCGCACTCACTAATGATCATCTTGTAGCGCTGGCCTGC
CTCGGCGGACGACCCGCCTTGGATGCGGTGAAGAAGGGGCTCCCGCACGCGCCTGCATTGATTAAGCGGA
CCAACAGAAGGATTCCCGAGAGGACATCACATCGAGTGGCAGGCCTGCAGGGAAGTGGTTCCCAACTCGT
GAAGAGTGAACTTGAGGAGAAAAAGTCGGAGCTGCGGCACAAATTGAAATACGTACCGCATGAATACATC
GAACTTATCGAAATTGCTAGGAACTCGACTCAAGACAGAATCCTTGAGATGAAGGTAATGGAGTTCTTTA
TGAAGGTTTATGGATACCGAGGGAAGCATCTCGGTGGATCACGAAAACCCGACGGAGCAATCTATACGGT
GGGGAGCCCGATTGATTACGGAGTGATCGTCGACACGAAAGCCTACAGCGGTGGGTACAATCTTCCCATC
GGGCAGGCAGATGAGATGCAACGTTATGTCGAAGAAAATCAGACCAGGAACAAACACATCAATCCAAATG
AGTGGTGGAAAGTGTATCCTTCATCAGTGACCGAGTTTAAGTTTTTGTTTGTCTCTGGGCATTTCAAAGG
CAACTATAAGGCCCAGCTCACACGGTTGAATCACATTACGAACTGCAATGGTGCGGTTTTGTCCGTAGAG
GAACTGCTCATTGGTGGAGAAATGATCAAAGCGGGAACTCTGACACTGGAAGAAGTCAGACGCAAGTTTA
ACAATGGCGAGATCAATTTCCGCTCATAATCTAGAGGGCCCGTTTAAACCCGCTGATCAGCCTCGACTGT
GCCTTCTAGTTGCCAGCCATCTGTTGTTTGCCCCTCCCCCGTGCCTTCCTTGACCCTGGAAGGTGCCACT
CCCACTGTCCTTTCCTAATAAAATGAGGAAATTGCATCGCATTGTCTGAGTAGGTGTCATTCTATTCTGG
GGGGTGGGGTGGGGCAGGACAGCAAGGGGGAGGATTGGGAAGACAATAGCAGGCATGCTGGGGATGCGGT
GGGCTCTATGGCTTCTGAGGCGGAAAGAACCAGCTGGGGCTCTAGGGGGTATCCCC
[124 nt withheld, positions 4187-4310]
C
[91 nt withheld, positions 4312-4402]
A
[49 nt withheld, positions 4404-4452]
CCTTTGACGTTGGAGTCCACGTTCTTT
[37 nt withheld, positions 4480-4516]
ACCCTATCTCGGTCTATTCTTTTGATTTATAAGGGATTTTGCCGATTTCGGCCTATTGGTTAAAAAATGA
GCTGATTTAACAAAAATTTAACGCGAATTAATTCTGTGGAATGTGTGTCAGTTAGGGTGTGGAAAGTCCC
CAGGCTCCCCAGCAGGCAGAAGTATGCAAAGCATGCATCTCAATTAGTCAGCAACCAGGTGTGGAAAGTC
CCCAGGCTCCCCAGCAGGCAGAAGTATGCAAAGCATGCATCTCAATTAGTCAGCAACCATAGTCCCGCCC
CTAACTCCGCCCATCCCGCCCCTAACTCCGCCCAGTTCCGCCCATTCTCCGCCCCATGGCTGACTAATTT
TTTTTATTTATGCAGAGGCCGAGGCCGCCTCTGCCTCTGAGCTATTCCAGAAGTAGTGAGGAGGCTTTTT
TGGAGGCCTAGGCTTTTGCAAAAAGCTCCCGGGAGCTTGTATATCCATTTTCGGATCTGATCAGCACGTG
ATGAAAAAGCCTGAACTCACCGCGACGTCTGTCGAGAAGTTTCTGATCGAAAAGTTCGACAGCGTCTCCG
ACCTGATGCAGCTCTCGGAGGGCGAAGAATCTCGTGCTTTCAGCTTCGATGTAGGAGGGCGTGGATATGT
CCTGCGGGTAAATAGCTGCGCCGATGGTTTCTACAAAGATCGTTATGTTTATCGGCACTTTGCATCGGCC
GCGCTCCCGATTCCGGAAGTGCTTGACATTGGGGAATTCAGCGAGAGCCTGACCTATTGCATCTCCCGCC
GTGCACAGGGTGTCACGTTGCAAGACCTGCCTGAAACCGAACTGCCCGCTGTTCTGCAGCCGGTCGCGGA
GGCCATGGATGCGATCGCTGCGGCCGATCTTAGCCAGACGAGCGGGTTCGGCCCATTCGGACCGCAAGGA
ATCGGTCAATACACTACATGGCGTGATTTCATATGCGCGATTGCTGATCCCCATGTGTATCACTGGCAAA
CTGTGATGGACGACACCGTCAGTGCGTCCGTCGCGCAGGCTCTCGATGAGCTGATGCTTTGGGCCGAGGA
CTGCCCCGAAGTCCGGCACCTCGTGCACGCGGATTTCGGCTCCAACAATGTCCTGACGGACAATGGCCGC
ATAACAGCGGTCATTGACTGGAGCGAGGCGATGTTCGGGGATTCCCAATACGAGGTCGCCAACATCTTCT
TCTGGAGGCCGTGGTTGGCTTGTATGGAGCAGCAGACGCGCTACTTCGAGCGGAGGCATCCGGAGCTTGC
AGGATCGCCGCGGCTCCGGGCGTATATGCTCCGCATTGGTCTTGACCAACTCTATCAGAGCTTGGTTGAC
GGCAATTTCGATGATGCAGCTTGGGCGCAGGGTCGATGCGACGCAATCGTCCGATCCGGAGCCGGGACTG
TCGGGCGTACACAAATCGCCCGCAGAAGCGCGGCCGTCTGGACCGATGGCTGTGTAGAAGTACTCGCCGA
TAGTGGAAACCGACGCCCCAGCACTCGTCCGAGGGCAAAGGAATAGCACGTGCTACGAGATTTCGATTCC
ACCGCCGCCTTCTATGAAAGGTTGGGCTTCGGAATCGTTTTCCGGGACGCCGGCTGGATGATCCTCCAGC
GCGGGGATCTCATGCTGGAGTTCTTCGCCCACCCCAACTTGTTTATTGCAGCTTATAATGGTTACAAATA
AAGCAATAGCATCACAAATTTCACAAATAAAGCATTTTTTTCACTGCATTCTAGTTGTGGTTTGTCCAAA
CTCATCAATGTATCTTATCATGTCTGTATACCGTCGACCTCTAGCTAGAGCTTGGCGTAATCATGGTCAT
AGCTGTTTCCTGTGTGAAATTGTTATCCGCTCACAATTCCACACAACATACGAGCCGGAAGCATAAAGTG
TAAAGCCTGGGGTGCCTAATGAGTGAGCTAACTCACATTAATTGCGTTGCGCTCACTGCCCGCTTTCCAG
TCGGGAAACCTGTCGTGCCAGCTGCATTAATGAATCGGCCAACGCGCGGGGAGAGGCGGTTTGCGTATTG
GGCGCTCTTCCGCTTCCTCGCTCACTGACTCGCTGCGCTCGGTCGTTCGGCTGCGGCGAGCGGTATCAGC
TCACTCAAAGGCGGTAATACGGTTATCCACAGAATCAGGGGATAACGCAGGAAAGAACATGTGAGCAAAA
GGCCAGCAAAAGGCCAGGAACCGTAAAAAGGCCGCGTTGCTGGCGTTTTTCCATAGGCTCCGCCCCCCTG
ACGAGCATCACAAAAATCGACGCTCAAGTCAGAGGTGGCGAAACCCGACAGGACTATAAAGATACCAGGC
GTTTCCCCCTGGAAGCTCCCTCGTGCGCTCTCCTGTTCCGACCCTGCCGCTTACCGGATACCTGTCCGCC
TTTCTCCCTTCGGGAAGCGTGGCGCTTTCTCATAGCTCACGCTGTAGGTATCTCAGTTCGGTGTAGGTCG
TTCGCTCCAAGCTGGGCTGTGTGCACGAACCCCCCGTTCAGCCCGACCGCTGCGCCTTATCCGGTAACTA
TCGTCTTGAGTCCAACCCGGTAAGACACGACTTATCGCCACTGGCAGCAGCCACTGGTAACAGGATTAGC
AGAGCGAGGTATGTAGGCGGTGCTACAGAGTTCTTGAAGTGGTGGCCTAACTACGGCTACACTAGAAGAA
CAGTATTTGGTATCTGCGCTCTGCTGAAGCCAGTTACCTTCGGAAAAAGAGTTGGTAGCTCTTGATCCGG
CAAACAAACCACCGCTGGTAGCGGTTTTTTTGTTTGCAAGCAGCAGATTACGCGCAGAAAAAAAGGATCT
CAAGAAGATCCTTTGATCTTTTCTACGGGGTCTGACGCTCAGTGGAACGAAAACTCACGTTAAGGGATTT
TGGTCATGAGATTATCAAAAAGGATCTTCACCTAGATCCTTTTAAATTAAAAATGAAGTTTTAAATCAAT
CTAAAGTATATATGAGTAAACTTGGTCTGACAGTTACCAATGCTTAATCAGTGAGGCACCTATCTCAGCG
ATCTGTCTATTTCGTTCATCCATAGTTGCCTGACTCCCCGTCGTGTAGATAACTACGATACGGGAGGGCT
TACCATCTGGCCCCAGTGCTGCAATGATACCGCGAGAACCACGCTCACCGGCTCCAGATTTATCAGCAAT
AAACCAGCCAGCCGGAAGGGCCGAGCGCAGAAGTGGTCCTGCAACTTTATCCGCCTCCATCCAGTCTATT
AATTGTTGCCGGGAAGCTAGAGTAAGTAGTTCGCCAGTTAATAGTTTGCGCAACGTTGTTGCCATTGCTA
CAGGCATCGTGGTGTCACGCTCGTCGTTTGGTATGGCTTCATTCAGCTCCGGTTCCCAACGATCAAGGCG
AGTTACATGATCCCCCATGTTGTGCAAAAAAGCGGTTAGCTCCTTCGGTCCTCCGATCGTTGTCAGAAGT
AAGTTGGCCGCAGTGTTATCACTCATGGTTATGGCAGCACTGCATAATTCTCTTACTGTCATGCCATCCG
TAAGATGCTTTTCTGTGACTGGTGAGTACTCAACCAAGTCATTCTGAGAATAGTGTATGCGGCGACCGAG
TTGCTCTTGCCCGGCGTCAATACGGGATAATACCGCGCCACATAGCAGAACTTTAAAAGTGCTCATCATT
GGAAAACGTTCTTCGGGGCGAAAACTCTCAAGGATCTTACCGCTGTTGAGATCCAGTTCGATGTAACCCA
CTCGTGCACCCAACTGATCTTCAGCATCTTTTACTTTCACCAGCGTTTCTGGGTGAGCAAAAACAGGAAG
GCAAAATGCCGCAAAAAAGGGAATAAGGGCGACACGGAAATGTTGAATACTCATACTCTTCCTTTTTCAA
TATTATTGAAGCATTTATCAGGGTTATTGTCTCATGAGCGGATACATATTTGAATGTATTTAGAAAAATA
AACAAATAGGGGTTCCGCGCACATTTCCCCGAAAAGTGCCACCTGACGTC
