>Addgene plasmid #49630 | pTH-NI(A)-Fok1 | addgene partial sequence | sequence record 76192 | CMV-F
CTATATAAGCAGAGCTCTCCCTATCAGTGATAGAGATCTCCCTATCAGTGATAGAGATCGTCGACGAGCT
CGTTTAGTGAACCGTCAGATCGCCTGGAGACGCCATCCACGCTGTTTTGACCTCCATAGAAGACACCGGG
ACCGATCCAGCCTGGCGCGCCGGTTCTGGATCCGGTTCTCAATTGGGTTCTACCGGTTAGGGGCCACCAT
GGACTATAAGGACCACGACGGAGACTACAAGGATCATGATATTGATTACAAAGACGATGACGATAAGATG
GCCCCAAAGAAGAAGCGGAAGGTCGGTATCCACGGAGTCCCAGCAGCCGTAGATTTGAGAACTTTGGGAT
ATTCACAGCAGCAGCAGGAAAAGATCAAGCCCAAAGTGAGGTCGACAGTCGCGCAGCATCACGAAGCGCT
GGTGGGTCATGGGTTTACACATGCCCACATCGTAGCCTTGTCGCAGCACCCTGCAGCCCTTGGCACGGTC
GCCGTCAAGTACCAGGACATGATTGCGGCGTTGCCGGAAGCCACACATGAGGCGATCGTCGGTGTGGGGA
AACAGTGGAGCGGAGCCCGAGCGCTTGAGGCCCTGTTGACGGTCGCGGGAGAGCTGAGAGGGCCTCCCCT
TCAGCTGGACACGGGCCAGTTGCTGAAGATCGCGAAGCGGGGAGGAGTCACGGCGGTCGAGGCGGTGCAC
GCGTGGCGCAATGCGCTCACGGGAGCACCCCTCAACCTGACAGAGACCGCGGCCGCATTAGGCACCCCAG
GCTTTACACTTTATGCTTCCGGCTCGTATAATGTGTGGATTTTGAGTTAGGATCCGTCGAGATTTTCAGG
AGCTAAGGAAGCTAAAATGGAGAAAAAAATCACTGGATATACCACCGTTGATATATCCCAATGGCATCGT
AAAGAACATTTTGAGGCATTTCAGTCAGTTGCTCAATGTACCTATAACCAGACCGTTCAGCTGGATATTA
CGGCCTTTTTAA
