>Addgene plasmid #49630 | pTH-NI(A)-Fok1 | addgene partial sequence | sequence record 76702 | ccdb-fwd 5'-GCATGATGACCACCGATATG-3'
GTCTCCGTTATCGGGGAAGAAGTGGCTGATCTCAGCCACCGCGAAAATGACATCAAAAACGCCATTAACC
TGATGTTCTGGGGAATATAAATGTCAGGCTCCCTTATACACAGCCAGTCTGCAGGTCGACGGTCTCGACT
CACGCCTGAGCAGGTAGTGGCTATTGCATCCAACATCGGGGGCAGACCCGCACTGGAGTCAATCGTGGCC
CAGCTTTCGAGGCCGGACCCCGCGCTGGCCGCACTCACTAATGATCATCTTGTAGCGCTGGCCTGCCTCG
GCGGACGACCCGCCTTGGATGCGGTGAAGAAGGGGCTCCCGCACGCGCCTGCATTGATTAAGCGGACCAA
CAGAAGGATTCCCGAGAGGACATCACATCGAGTGGCAGGCCTGCAGGGAAGTGGTTCCCAACTCGTGAAG
AGTGAACTTGAGGAGAAAAAGTCGGAGCTGCGGCACAAATTGAAATACGTACCGCATGAATACATCGAAC
TTATCGAAATTGCTAGGAACTCGACTCAAGACAGAATCCTTGAGATGAAGGTAATGGAGTTCTTTATGAA
GGTTTATGGATACCGAGGGAAGCATCTCGGTGGATCACGAAAACCCGACGGAGCAATCTATACGGTGGGG
AGCCCGATTGATTACGGAGTGATCGTCGACACGAAAGCCTACAGCGGTGGGTACAATCTTCCCATCGGGC
AGGCAGATGAGATGCAACGTTATGTCGAAGAAAATCAGACCAGGAACAAACACATCAATCCAAATGAGTG
GTGGAAAGTGTATCCTTCATCAGTGACCGAGTTTAAGTTTTTGTTTGTCTCTGGGCATTTCAAAGGCAAC
TATAAGGCCCAGCTCACACGGTTGAATCACATTACGAACTGCAATGGTGCGGTTTTGTCCGTAGAGGAAC
TGCTCATTGGTGGAGAAATGATCAAAGCGGGAACTCTGACACTGGAAGAAGTCAGACGCAAGTTTAACAA
TGGCGAGATCAATTTCCG
