>Addgene plasmid #49630 | pTH-NI(A)-Fok1 | addgene partial sequence | sequence record 77719 | BGH-rev 5'-TAGAAGGCACAGTCGAGG-3'
TATGAGCGGAAATTGATCTCGCCATTGTTAAACTTGCGTCTGACTTCTTCCAGTGTCAGAGTTCCCGCTT
TGATCATTTCTCCACCAATGAGCAGTTCCTCTACGGACAAAACCGCACCATTGCAGTTCGTAATGTGATT
CAACCGTGTGAGCTGGGCCTTATAGTTGCCTTTGAAATGCCCAGAGACAAACAAAAACTTAAACTCGGTC
ACTGATGAAGGATACACTTTCCACCACTCATTTGGATTGATGTGTTTGTTCCTGGTCTGATTTTCTTCGA
CATAACGTTGCATCTCATCTGCCTGCCCGATGGGAAGATTGTACCCACCGCTGTAGGCTTTCGTGTCGAC
GATCACTCCGTAATCAATCGGGCTCCCCACCGTATAGATTGCTCCGTCGGGTTTTCGTGATCCACCGAGA
TGCTTCCCTCGGTATCCATAAACCTTCATAAAGAACTCCATTACCTTCATCTCAAGGATTCTGTCTTGAG
TCGAGTTCCTAGCAATTTCGATAAGTTCGATGTATTCATGCGGTACGTATTTCAATTTGTGCCGCAGCTC
CGACTTTTTCTCCTCAAGTTCACTCTTCACGAGTTGGGAACCACTTCCCTGCAGGCCTGCCACTCGATGT
GATGTCCTCTCGGGAATCCTTCTGTTGGTCCGCTTAATCAATGCAGGCGCGTGCGGGAGCCCCTTCTTCA
CCGCATCCAAGGCGGGTCGTCCGCCGAGGCAGGCCAGCGCTACAAGATGATCATTAGTGAGTGCGGCCAG
CGCGGGGTCCGGCCTCGAAAGCTGGGCCACGATTGACTCCAGTGCGGGTCTGCCCCCGATGTTGGATGCA
A
